Addgene plasmid #56159: mCardinal-Farnesyl-5
Purpose: Localization: Plasma Membrane, Excitation: 604, Emission: 659
Depositing lab: Michael Davidson. Publication: Non-invasive intravital imaging of cellular differentiation with a bright red-excitable fluorescent protein. Chu J, Haynes RD, Corbel SY, Li P, Gonzalez-Gonzalez E, Burg JS, Ataie NJ, Lam AJ, Cranfill PJ, Baird MA, Davidson MW, Ng HL, Garcia KC, Contag CH, Shen K, Blau HM, Lin MZ. Nat Methods. 2014 Mar 16. doi: 10.1038/nmeth.2888. PubMed 24633408.
Backbone
  Vector backbone: mCardinal
  Backbone size w/o insert (bp): 4750
  Vector type: Mammalian Expression
  Selectable markers: Neomycin (select with G418)
Growth in bacteria
  Bacterial resistance: Kanamycin, 50 μg/mL
  Growth temperature: 37°C
  Growth strain: DH5alpha
  Copy number: High Copy
Gene/Insert
  Gene/Insert name: Farnesyl (alt name: NM_001130442.1)
  Species: H. sapiens (human)
  Mutation: encodes final 20 aa of NM_001130442.1
  Entrez Gene: HRAS (a.k.a. C-BAS/HAS, C-H-RAS, C-HA-RAS1, CTLO, H-RASIDX, HAMSV, HRAS1, RASH1, p21ras)
  Promoter: CMV
  Tag / fusion protein: mCardinal
  Cloning method: Unknown
  Sequencing primers: 5′ CMV-F; 3′ SV40pA-R
Terms and licenses: Academic/Nonprofit Terms; Industry Terms
Depositor comments: Encodes mPlum with the C-terminal farnesylation signal from c-Ras. Excitation = 604; Emission = 659
How to cite: mCardinal-Farnesyl-5 was a gift from Michael Davidson (Addgene plasmid # 56159 ; http://n2t.net/addgene:56159 ; RRID:Addgene_56159)
