[The description below was written by a language model from this plasmid's Addgene catalogue record.]
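Description:
mCardinal-Farnesyl-5 is a mammalian expression plasmid that targets the far-red fluorescent protein mCardinal to the plasma membrane. It is built on an mCardinal vector backbone of about 4.75 kb, is maintained at high copy in E. coli under kanamycin selection, and carries a neomycin resistance marker so that transfected mammalian cells can be selected with G418. The record includes no feature table, so the replication origins and other backbone elements are not itemised. The listed sequencing primers do imply a CMV promoter upstream of the fusion cassette and an SV40 polyadenylation signal downstream.

The insert, driven by the CMV promoter, encodes the final 20 amino acids of human HRAS fused to mCardinal. This C-terminal segment contains the CAAX farnesylation signal. In general, prenylation of this motif, together with nearby lipid modification sites in the H-Ras tail, anchors the attached protein to the inner leaflet of the plasma membrane. Placing this short peptide at the C-terminus of the fluorescent protein therefore yields a compact membrane marker without any Ras signalling domain. The "5" in the name is not explained; it may refer to the linker length between the two parts.

The stated excitation and emission maxima are 604 and 659 nm, making the construct useful for labelling the plasma membrane in live or fixed mammalian cells with red-shifted excitation, including in multicolour imaging alongside green or orange fluorophores. The depositor comment describes the encoded protein as mPlum, which conflicts with the plasmid name, the tag field and the backbone field, all of which specify mCardinal. This is probably a carry-over from a related construct, and sequence verification would resolve it.
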