>Addgene plasmid #56159 | mCardinal-Farnesyl-5 | depositor partial sequence | sequence record 87058 | insert sequence
AACAACTCCGCCCCATTGACGCAAATGGGCGGTAGGCGTGTACGGTGGGAGGTCTATATAAGCAGAGCTG
GTTTAGTGAACCGTCAGATCCGCTAGCGCTACCGGTCGCCACCATGGTGAGCAAGGGCGAGGAGCTGATC
AAGGAGAACATGCACATGAAGCTGTACATGGAAGGCACCGTGAACAACCACCACTTCAAGTGCACCACCG
AAGGGGAGGGCAAGCCCTACGAGGGCACCCAGACCCAGAGGATTAAGGTGGTGGAGGGAGGCCCCCTGCC
GTTCGCATTCGACATCCTGGCCACCTGCTTTATGTACGGGAGCAAGACCTTCATCAACCACACCCAGGGC
ATCCCCGATTTCTTTAAGCAGTCCTTCCCTGAGGGCTTCACATGGGAGAGAGTCACCACATACGAAGACG
GGGGCGTGCTTACCGTTACCCAGGACACCAGCCTCCAGGACGGCTGCTTGATCTACAACGTCAAGCTCAG
AGGGGTGAACTTCCCATCCAACGGCCCTGTGATGCAGAAGAAAACACTCGGCTGGGAGGCCACCACCGAG
ACCCTGTACCCCGCTGACGGCGGCCTGGAAGGCAGATGCGACATGGCCCTGAAGCTCGTGGGCGGGGGCC
ACCTGCACTGCAACCTGAAGACCACATACAGATCCAAGAAACCCGCTAAGAACCTCAAGATGCCCGGCGT
CTACTTTGTGGACCGCAGACTGGAAAGAATCAAGGAGGCCGACAATGAGACCTACGTCGAGCAGCACGAG
GTGGCTGTGGCCAGATACTGCGACCTCCCTAGCAAACTGGGGCACAAACTTAATGGCATGGACGAGCTGT
ACAAGTCCGGACTCAGATCTAAGCTGAACCCTCCTGATGAGAGTGGCCCCGGCTGCATGAGCTGCAAGTG
TGTGCTCTCCTGATGAGAATTCTGCAGTCGACGGTACCGCGGGCCCGGGATCCACCGGATCTAGATAACT
GATCATAATCAGCCATACCACATTTGTAGAGGTTTTACTTGCTTTAAAAACCTCCCACACCTCCCCCTGA
ACCTGAACATAAATG
