>Addgene plasmid #56159 | mCardinal-Farnesyl-5 | addgene partial sequence | sequence record 114391 | CMV-F 5'-CGCAAATGGGCGGTAGGCGTG-3'
AACCGGTCAGAATCCGCTTAGCGCTACCGGGGTCGCCACCATGGGTGAGCAAGGGCGAGGAGCTGATCAA
GGAGAACATGCACATGAAGCTGTACATGGAAGGCACCGTGAACAACCACCACTTCAAGTGCACCACCGAA
GGGGAGGGCAAGCCCTACGAGGGCACCCAGACCCAGAGGATTAAGGTGGTGGAGGGAGGCCCCCTGCCGT
TCGCATTCGACATCCTGGCCACCTGCTTTATGTACGGGAGCAAGACCTTCATCAACCACACCCAGGGCAT
CCCCGATTTCTTTAAGCAGTCCTTCCCTGAGGGCTTCACATGGGAGAGAGTCACCACATACGAAGACGGG
GGCGTGCTTACCGTTACCCAGGACACCAGCCTCCAGGACGGCTGCTTGATCTACAACGTCAAGCTCAGAG
GGGTGAACTTCCCATCCAACGGCCCTGTGATGCAGAAGAAAACACTCGGCTGGGAGGCCACCACCGAGAC
CCTGTACCCCGCTGACGGCGGCCTGGAAGGCAGATGCGACATGGCCCTGAAGCTCGTGGGCGGGGGCCAC
CTGCACTGCAACCTGAAGACCACATACAGATCCAAGAAACCCGCTAAGAACCTCAAGATGCCCGGCGTCT
ACTTTGTGGACCGCAGACTGGAAAGAATCAAGGAGGCCGACAATGAGACCTACGTCGAGCAGCACGAGGT
GGCTGTGGCCAGATACTGCGACCTCCCTAGCAAACTGGGGCACAAACTTAATGGCATGGACGAGCTGTAC
AAGTCCGGACTCAGATCTAAGCTGAACCCTCCTGATGAGAGTGGCCCCGGCTGCATGAGCTGCAAGTGTG
TGCTCTCCTGAGAATTCTGCAGTCGACGGT
