>Addgene plasmid #56159 | mCardinal-Farnesyl-5 | addgene partial sequence | sequence record 114393 | CMV-F 5'-CGCAAATGGGCGGTAGGCGTG-3'
TCGCCACCATGGTGAGCAAGGGCGAGGAGCTGATCAAGGAGAACATGCACATGAAGCTGTACATGGAAGG
CACCGTGAACAACCACCACTTCAAGTGCACCACCGAAGGGGAGGGCAAGCCCTACGAGGGCACCCAGACC
CAGAGGATTAAGGTGGTGGAGGGAGGCCCCCTGCCGTTCGCATTCGACATCCTGGCCACCTGCTTTATGT
ACGGGAGCAAGACCTTCATCAACCACACCCAGGGCATCCCCGATTTCTTTAAGCAGTCCTTCCCTGAGGG
CTTCACATGGGAGAGAGTCACCACATACGAAGACGGGGGCGTGCTTACCGTTACCCAGGACACCAGCCTC
CAGGACGGCTGCTTGATCTACAACGTCAAGCTCAGAGGGGTGAACTTCCCATCCAACGGCCCTGTGATGC
AGAAGAAAACACTCGGCTGGGAGGCCACCACCGAGACCCTGTACCCCGCTGACGGCGGCCTGGAAGGCAG
ATGCGACATGGCCCTGAAGCTCGTGGGCGGGGGCCACCTGCACTGCAACCTGAAGACCACATACAGATCC
AAGAAACCCGCTAAGAACCTCAAGATGCCCGGCGTCTACTTTGTGGACCGCAGACTGGAAAGAATCAAGG
AGGCCGACAATGAGACCTACGTCGAGCAGCACGAGGTGGCTGTGGCCAGATACTGCGACCTCCCTAGCAA
ACTGGGGCACAAACTTAATGGCATGGACGAGCTGTACAAGTCCGGACTCAGATCTAAGCTGAACCCTCCT
GATGAGAGTGGCCCCGGCTGCATGAGCTGCAAGTGTGTGCTCTCCTGAGAATTCTGCAGTCGACGGT
